>Addgene plasmid #102791 | pACYC-GFPM2 | depositor full sequence | sequence record 194390 | pACYC-GFPM2 sequence 4614 bps
TGTAGCACCTGAAGTCAGCCCCATACGATATAAGTTGTAATTCTCATGTTAGTCATGCCCCGCGCCCACC
GGAAGGAGCTGACTGGGTTGAAGGCTCTCAAGGGCATCGGTCGAGATCCCGGTGCCTAATGAGTGAGCTA
ACTTACATTAATTGCGTTGCGCTCACTGCCCGCTTTCCAGTCGGGAAACCTGTCGTGCCAGCTGCATTAA
TGAATCGGCCAACGCGCGGGGAGAGGCGGTTTGCGTATTGGGCGCCAGGGTGGTTTTTCTTTTCACCAGT
GAGACGGGCAACAGCTGATTGCCCTTCACCGCCTGGCCCTGAGAGAGTTGCAGCAAGCGGTCCACGCTGG
TTTGCCCCAGCAGGCGAAAATCCTGTTTGATGGTGGTTAACGGCGGGATATAACATGAGCTGTCTTCGGT
ATCGTCGTATCCCACTACCGAGATGTCCGCACCAACGCGCAGCCCGGACTCGGTAATGGCGCGCATTGCG
CCCAGCGCCATCTGATCGTTGGCAACCAGCATCGCAGTGGGAACGATGCCCTCATTCAGCATTTGCATGG
TTTGTTGAAAACCGGACATGGCACTCCAGTCGCCTTCCCGTTCCGCTATCGGCTGAATTTGATTGCGAGT
GAGATATTTATGCCAGCCAGCCAGACGCAGACGCGCCGAGACAGAACTTAATGGGCCCGCTAACAGCGCG
ATTTGCTGGTGACCCAATGCGACCAGATGCTCCACGCCCAGTCGCGTACCGTCTTCATGGGAGAAAATAA
TACTGTTGATGGGTGTCTGGTCAGAGACATCAAGAAATAACGCCGGAACATTAGTGCAGGCAGCTTCCAC
AGCAATGGCATCCTGGTCATCCAGCGGATAGTTAATGATCAGCCCACTGACGCGTTGCGCGAGAAGATTG
TGCACCGCCGCTTTACAGGCTTCGACGCCGCTTCGTTCTACCATCGACACCACCACGCTGGCACCCAGTT
GATCGGCGCGAGATTTAATCGCCGCGACAATTTGCGACGGCGCGTGCAGGGCCAGACTGGAGGTGGCAAC
GCCAATCAGCAACGACTGTTTGCCCGCCAGTTGTTGTGCCACGCGGTTGGGAATGTAATTCAGCTCCGCC
ATCGCCGCTTCCACTTTTTCCCGCGTTTTCGCAGAAACGTGGCTGGCCTGGTTCACCACGCGGGAAACGG
TCTGATAAGAGACACCGGCATACTCTGCGACATCGTATAACGTTACTGGTTTCACATTCACCACCCTGAA
TTGACTCTCTTCCGGGCGCTATCATGCCATACCGCGAAAGGTTTTGCGCCATTCGATGGTGTCCGGGATC
TCGACGCTCTCCCTTATGCGACTCCTGCATTAGGAAATTAATACGACTCACTATAGGGGAATTGTGAGCG
GATAACAATTCCCCTGTAGAAATAATTTTGTTTAACTTTAATTCTAGAGTCACACAGGACTACTAGATGG
GGATGACCATGATTACGCCAAGCTTTATGAGTAAAGGAGAAGAACTTTTCACTGGAGTTGTCCCAATTCT
TGTTGAATTAGATGGTGATGTTAATGGGCACAAATTTTCTGTCAGTGGAGAGGGTGAAGGTGATGCAACA
TACGGAAAACTTACCCTTAAATTTATTTGCACTACTGGAAAACTACCTGTTCCATGGCCAACACTTGTCA
CTACTTTCGCGTATGGTCTTCAATGCTTTGCGAGATACCCAGATCATATGAAACAGCATGACTTTTTCAA
GAGTGCCATGCCCGAAGGTTATGTACAGGAAAGAACTATATTTTTCAAAGATGACGGGAACTACAAGACA
CGTGCTGAAGTCAAATTTGAAGGTGATACCCTTGTTAATAGAATCGAGTTAAAAGGTATTGATTTTAAAG
AAGATGGAAACATTCTTGGACACAAATTGGAATACAACTATAACTCACACAATGTATACATCATGGCAGA
CAAACAAAAGAATGGAATCAAAGTTAACTTCAAAATTAGACACAACATTGAAGATGGAAGCGTTCAACTA
GCAGACCATTATCAACAAAATACTCCAATTGGCGATGGCCCTGTCCTTTTACCAGACAACCATTACCTGT
CCACACAATCTGCCCTTTCGAAAGATCCCAACGAAAAGAGAGACCACATGGTCCTTCTTGAGTTTGTAAC
AGCTGCTGGGATTACACATGGCATGGATGAACTATACAAATAGAATTAGACTAGCATAACCCCTTGGGGC
CTCTAAACGGGTCTTGAGGGGTTTTTTGCACTAGCATAACCCCTTGGGGCCTCTAAACGGGTCTTGAGGG
GTTTTTTGCGAATTCGATCTCAATTGGATATTCCACTCGAGTCTGGTAAAGAAACCGCTGCTGCGAAATT
TGAACGCCAGCACATGGACTCGTCTACTAGCGCAGCTTAATTAACCTAGGCTGCTGCCACCGCTGAGCAA
TAACTAGCATAACCCCTTGGGGCCTCTAAACGGGTCTTGAGGGGTTTTTTGCTGAAACCTCAGGCATTTG
AGAAGCACACGGTCACACTGCTTCCGGTAGTCAATAAACCGGTAAACCAGCAATAGACATAAGCGGCTAT
TTAACGACCCTGCCCTGAACCGACGACCGGGTCGAATTTGCTTTCGAATTTCTGCCATTCATCCGCTTAT
TATCACTTATTCAGGCGTAGCAACCAGGCGTTTAAGGGCACCAATAACTGCCTTAAAAAAATTACGCCCC
GCCCTGCCACTCATCGCAGTACTGTTGTAATTCATTAAGCATTCTGCCGACATGGAAGCCATCACAAACG
GCATGATGAACCTGAATCGCCAGCGGCATCAGCACCTTGTCGCCTTGCGTATAATATTTGCCCATAGTGA
AAACGGGGGCGAAGAAGTTGTCCATATTGGCCACGTTTAAATCAAAACTGGTGAAACTCACCCAGGGATT
GGCTGAGACGAAAAACATATTCTCAATAAACCCTTTAGGGAAATAGGCCAGGTTTTCACCGTAACACGCC
ACATCTTGCGAATATATGTGTAGAAACTGCCGGAAATCGTCGTGGTATTCACTCCAGAGCGATGAAAACG
TTTCAGTTTGCTCATGGAAAACGGTGTAACAAGGGTGAACACTATCCCATATCACCAGCTCACCGTCTTT
CATTGCCATACGGAACTCCGGATGAGCATTCATCAGGCGGGCAAGAATGTGAATAAAGGCCGGATAAAAC
TTGTGCTTATTTTTCTTTACGGTCTTTAAAAAGGCCGTAATATCCAGCTGAACGGTCTGGTTATAGGTAC
ATTGAGCAACTGACTGAAATGCCTCAAAATGTTCTTTACGATGCCATTGGGATATATCAACGGTGGTATA
TCCAGTGATTTTTTTCTCCATTTTAGCTTCCTTAGCTCCTGAAAATCTCGATAACTCAAAAAATACGCCC
GGTAGTGATCTTATTTCATTATGGTGAAAGTTGGAACCTCTTACGTGCCGATCACGTCTCATTTTCGCCA
AAGTTGGCCAGGGCTTCCCGGTATCAACAGGGACACCAGGATTTATTTATNNTGCGAAGTGATCTTCCGT
CACAGGTATTTATTCGGCGCAAAGTGCGTCGGGTGATGCTGCCAACTTACTGATTTAGTGTATGATGGTG
TTTTTGAGGTGCTCCAGTGGCTTCTGTTTCTATCAGCTGTCCCTCCTGTTCAGCTACTGACGGGGTGGTG
CGTAACGGCAAAAGCACCGCCGGACATCAGCGCTAGCGGAGTGTATACTGGCTTACTATGTTGGCACTGA
TGAGGGTGTCAGTGAAGTGCTTCATGTGGCAGGAGAAAAAAGGCTGCACCGGTGCGTCAGCAGAATATGT
GATACAGGATATATTCCGCTTCCTCGCTCACTGACTCGCTACGCTCGGTCGTTCGACTGCGGCGAGCGGA
AATGGCTTACGAACGGGGCGGAGATTTCCTGGAAGATGCCAGGAAGATACTTAACAGGGAAGTGAGAGGG
CCGCGGCAAAGCCGTTTTTCCATAGGCTCCGCCCCCCTGACAAGCATCACGAAATCTGACGCTCAAATCA
GTGGTGGCGAAACCCGACAGGACTATAAAGATACCAGGCGTTTCCCCCTGGCGGCTCCCTCGTGCGCTCT
CCTGTTCCTGCCTTTCGGTTTACCGGTGTCATTCCGCTGTTATGGCCGCGTTTGTCTCATTCCACGCCTG
ACACTCAGTTCCGGGTAGGCAGTTCGCTCCAAGCTGGACTGTATGCACGAACCCCCCGTTCAGTCCGACC
GCTGCGCCTTATCCGGTAACTATCGTCTTGAGTCCAACCCGGAAAGACATGCAAAAGCACCACTGGCAGC
AGCCACTGGTAATTGATTTAGAGGAGTTAGTCTTGAAGTCATGCGCCGGTTAAGGCTAAACTGAAAGGAC
AAGTTTTGGTGACTGCGCTCCTCCAAGCCAGTTACCTCGGTTCAAAGAGTTGGTAGCTCAGAGAACCTTC
GAAAAACCGCCCTGCAAGGCGGTTTTTTCGTTTTCAGAGCAAGAGATTACGCGCAGACCAAAACGATCTC
AAGAAGATCATCTTATTAATCAGATAAAATATTTCTAGATTTCAGTGCAATTTATCTCTTCAAA
Features (pLannotate 1.2.2; 18 found; start..end, strand, type, name):
     50..114     -  CDS            TcR (fragment): tetracycline efflux protein; tet; confers resistance to tetracycline
    129..150     -  protein_bind   CAP binding site: CAP binding activates transcription in the presence of cAMP. E. coli catabolite activator protein
    163..1245    -  CDS            lacI: lac repressor; lacI; The lac repressor binds to the lac operator to inhibit transcription in E. coli. This inhibition can be relieved by adding lactose or isopropyl-β-D-thiogalactopyranoside (IPTG).
   1246..1323    -  promoter       lacI promoter: lacI
   1331..1366    -  CDS            TcR (fragment): tetracycline efflux protein; tet; confers resistance to tetracycline
   1369..1387    +  promoter       T7 promoter: promoter for bacteriophage T7 RNA polymerase
   1388..1412    +  protein_bind   lac operator: The lac repressor binds to the lac operator to inhibit transcription in E. coli. This inhibition can be relieved by adding lactose or isopropyl-β-D-thiogalactopyranoside (IPTG). lac repressor encoded by lacI
   1497..2210    +  CDS            GFPmut2: GFPmut2 is a basic (constitutively fluorescent) green fluorescent protein published in 1996, derived from Aequorea victoria. It is reported to be a very rapidly-maturing weak dimer.
   2221..2268    +  terminator     T7 terminator: transcription terminator for bacteriophage T7 RNA polymerase
   2271..2318    +  terminator     T7 terminator: transcription terminator for bacteriophage T7 RNA polymerase
   2358..2399    +  CDS            S-Tag (fragment): affinity and epitope tag derived from pancreatic ribonuclease A
   2429..2446    +  CDS            SET1 (fragment): solubility-enhancement tag derived from T7 phage gene 10B
   2454..2501    +  terminator     T7 terminator: transcription terminator for bacteriophage T7 RNA polymerase
   2725..3381    -  CDS            cat: CAT_ECOLX - Experimental evidence at protein level: Swiss-Prot protein existence level 1. This enzyme is an effector of chloramphenicol resistance in bacteria. From Escherichia coli. This protein is used as a marker in many commonly used cloning vectors, such as pACYC184.
   3382..3484    -  promoter       cat promoter: promoter of the E. coli cat gene encoding chloramphenicol acetyltransferase
   3602..3745    +  mobile_element IS1 (fragment): prokaryotic transposable element IS1
   3864..3919    -  rep_origin     RSF ori (fragment): Plasmids containing the RSF 1030 origin of replication can be propagated in E. coli cells that contain additional plasmids with compatible origins.
   4007..4552    -  rep_origin     p15A ori: Plasmids containing the medium-copy-number p15A origin of replication can be propagated in E. coli cells that contain a second plasmid with the ColE1 origin.
