>Addgene plasmid #102791 | pACYC-GFPM2 | addgene full sequence | sequence record 199528 | Addgene NGS Result
CACAATGTATACATCATGGCAGACAAACAAAAGAATGGAATCAAAGTTAACTTCAAAATTAGACACAACA
TTGAAGATGGAAGCGTTCAACTAGCAGACCATTATCAACAAAATACTCCAATTGGCGATGGCCCTGTCCT
TTTACCAGACAACCATTACCTGTCCACACAATCTGCCCTTTCGAAAGATCCCAACGAAAAGAGAGACCAC
ATGGTCCTTCTTGAGTTTGTAACAGCTGCTGGGATTACACATGGCATGGATGAACTATACAAATAGAATT
AGACTAGCATAACCCCTTGGGGCCTCTAAACGGGTCTTGAGGGGTTTTTTGCACTAGCATAACCCCTTGG
GGCCTCTAAACGGGTCTTGAGGGGTTTTTTGCGAATTCGATCTCAATTGGATATTCCACTCGAGTCTGGT
AAAGAAACCGCTGCTGCGAAATTTGAACGCCAGCACATGGACTCGTCTACTAGCGCAGCTTAATTAACCT
AGGCTGCTGCCACCGCTGAGCAATAACTAGCATAACCCCTTGGGGCCTCTAAACGGGTCTTGAGGGGTTT
TTTGCTGAAACCTCAGGCATTTGAGAAGCACACGGTCACACTGCTTCCGGTAGTCAATAAACCGGTAAAC
CAGCAATAGACATAAGCGGCTATTTAACGACCCTGCCCTGAACCGACGACCGGGTCGAATTTGCTTTCGA
ATTTCTGCCATTCATCCGCTTATTATCACTTATTCAGGCGTAGCAACCAGGCGTTTAAGGGCACCAATAA
CTGCCTTAAAAAAATTACGCCCCGCCCTGCCACTCATCGCAGTACTGTTGTAATTCATTAAGCATTCTGC
CGACATGGAAGCCATCACAAACGGCATGATGAACCTGAATCGCCAGCGGCATCAGCACCTTGTCGCCTTG
CGTATAATATTTGCCCATAGTGAAAACGGGGGCGAAGAAGTTGTCCATATTGGCCACGTTTAAATCAAAA
CTGGTGAAACTCACCCAGGGATTGGCTGAGACGAAAAACATATTCTCAATAAACCCTTTAGGGAAATAGG
CCAGGTTTTCACCGTAACACGCCACATCTTGCGAATATATGTGTAGAAACTGCCGGAAATCGTCGTGGTA
TTCACTCCAGAGCGATGAAAACGTTTCAGTTTGCTCATGGAAAACGGTGTAACAAGGGTGAACACTATCC
CATATCACCAGCTCACCGTCTTTCATTGCCATACGGAACTCCGGATGAGCATTCATCAGGCGGGCAAGAA
TGTGAATAAAGGCCGGATAAAACTTGTGCTTATTTTTCTTTACGGTCTTTAAAAAGGCCGTAATATCCAG
CTGAACGGTCTGGTTATAGGTACATTGAGCAACTGACTGAAATGCCTCAAAATGTTCTTTACGATGCCAT
TGGGATATATCAACGGTGGTATATCCAGTGATTTTTTTCTCCATTTTAGCTTCCTTAGCTCCTGAAAATC
TCGATAACTCAAAAAATACGCCCGGTAGTGATCTTATTTCATTATGGTGAAAGTTGGAACCTCTTACGTG
CCGATCAACGTCTCATTTTCGCCAAAAGTTGGCCCAGGGCTTCCCGGTATCAACAGGGACACCAGGATTT
ATTTATTCTGCGAAGTGATCTTCCGTCACAGGTATTTATTCGGCGCAAAGTGCGTCGGGTGATGCTGCCA
ACTTACTGATTTAGTGTATGATGGTGTTTTTGAGGTGCTCCAGTGGCTTCTGTTTCTATCAGCTGTCCCT
CCTGTTCAGCTACTGACGGGGTGGTGCGTAACGGCAAAAGCACCGCCGGACATCAGCGCTAGCGGAGTGT
ATACTGGCTTACTATGTTGGCACTGATGAGGGTGTCAGTGAAGTGCTTCATGTGGCAGGAGAAAAAAGGC
TGCACCGGTGCGTCAGCAGAATATGTGATACAGGATATATTCCGCTTCCTCGCTCACTGACTCGCTACGC
TCGGTCGTTCGACTGCGGCGAGCGGAAATGGCTTACGAACGGGGCGGAGATTTCCTGGAAGATGCCAGGA
AGATACTTAACAGGGAAGTGAGAGGGCCGCGGCAAAGCCGTTTTTCCATAGGCTCCGCCCCCCTGACAAG
CATCACGAAATCTGACGCTCAAATCAGTGGTGGCGAAACCCGACAGGACTATAAAGATACCAGGCGTTTC
CCCCTGGCGGCTCCCTCGTGCGCTCTCCTGTTCCTGCCTTTCGGTTTACCGGTGTCATTCCGCTGTTATG
GCCGCGTTTGTCTCATTCCACGCCTGACACTCAGTTCCGGGTAGGCAGTTCGCTCCAAGCTGGACTGTAT
GCACGAACCCCCCGTTCAGTCCGACCGCTGCGCCTTATCCGGTAACTATCGTCTTGAGTCCAACCCGGAA
AGACATGCAAAAGCACCACTGGCAGCAGCCACTGGTAATTGATTTAGAGGAGTTAGTCTTGAAGTCATGC
GCCGGTTAAGGCTAAACTGAAAGGACAAGTTTTGGTGACTGCGCTCCTCCAAGCCAGTTACCTCGGTTCA
AAGAGTTGGTAGCTCAGAGAACCTTCGAAAAACCGCCCTGCAAGGCGGTTTTTTCGTTTTCAGAGCAAGA
GATTACGCGCAGACCAAAACGATCTCAAGAAGATCATCTTATTAATCAGATAAAATATTTCTAGATTTCA
GTGCAATTTATCTCTTCAAATGTAGCACCTGAAGTCAGCCCCATACGATATAAGTTGTAATTCTCATGTT
AGTCATGCCCCGCGCCCACCGGAAGGAGCTGACTGGGTTGAAGGCTCTCAAGGGCATCGGTCGAGATCCC
GGTGCCTAATGAGTGAGCTAACTTACATTAATTGCGTTGCGCTCACTGCCCGCTTTCCAGTCGGGAAACC
TGTCGTGCCAGCTGCATTAATGAATCGGCCAACGCGCGGGGAGAGGCGGTTTGCGTATTGGGCGCCAGGG
TGGTTTTTCTTTTCACCAGTGAGACGGGCAACAGCTGATTGCCCTTCACCGCCTGGCCCTGAGAGAGTTG
CAGCAAGCGGTCCACGCTGGTTTGCCCCAGCAGGCGAAAATCCTGTTTGATGGTGGTTAACGGCGGGATA
TAACATGAGCTGTCTTCGGTATCGTCGTATCCCACTACCGAGATGTCCGCACCAACGCGCAGCCCGGACT
CGGTAATGGCGCGCATTGCGCCCAGCGCCATCTGATCGTTGGCAACCAGCATCGCAGTGGGAACGATGCC
CTCATTCAGCATTTGCATGGTTTGTTGAAAACCGGACATGGCACTCCAGTCGCCTTCCCGTTCCGCTATC
GGCTGAATTTGATTGCGAGTGAGATATTTATGCCAGCCAGCCAGACGCAGACGCGCCGAGACAGAACTTA
ATGGGCCCGCTAACAGCGCGATTTGCTGGTGACCCAATGCGACCAGATGCTCCACGCCCAGTCGCGTACC
GTCTTCATGGGAGAAAATAATACTGTTGATGGGTGTCTGGTCAGAGACATCAAGAAATAACGCCGGAACA
TTAGTGCAGGCAGCTTCCACAGCAATGGCATCCTGGTCATCCAGCGGATAGTTAATGATCAGCCCACTGA
CGCGTTGCGCGAGAAGATTGTGCACCGCCGCTTTACAGGCTTCGACGCCGCTTCGTTCTACCATCGACAC
CACCACGCTGGCACCCAGTTGATCGGCGCGAGATTTAATCGCCGCGACAATTTGCGACGGCGCGTGCAGG
GCCAGACTGGAGGTGGCAACGCCAATCAGCAACGACTGTTTGCCCGCCAGTTGTTGTGCCACGCGGTTGG
GAATGTAATTCAGCTCCGCCATCGCCGCTTCCACTTTTTCCCGCGTTTTCGCAGAAACGTGGCTGGCCTG
GTTCACCACGCGGGAAACGGTCTGATAAGAGACACCGGCATACTCTGCGACATCGTATAACGTTACTGGT
TTCACATTCACCACCCTGAATTGACTCTCTTCCGGGCGCTATCATGCCATACCGCGAAAGGTTTTGCGCC
ATTCGATGGTGTCCGGGATCTCGACGCTCTCCCTTATGCGACTCCTGCATTAGGAAATTAATACGACTCA
CTATAGGGGAATTGTGAGCGGATAACAATTCCCCTGTAGAAATAATTTTGTTTAACTTTAATTCTAGAGT
CACACAGGACTACTAGATGGGGATGACCATGATTACGCCAAGCTTTATGAGTAAAGGAGAAGAACTTTTC
ACTGGAGTTGTCCCAATTCTTGTTGAATTAGATGGTGATGTTAATGGGCACAAATTTTCTGTCAGTGGAG
AGGGTGAAGGTGATGCAACATACGGAAAACTTACCCTTAAATTTATTTGCACTACTGGAAAACTACCTGT
TCCATGGCCAACACTTGTCACTACTTTCGCGTATGGTCTTCAATGCTTTGCGAGATACCCAGATCATATG
AAACAGCATGACTTTTTCAAGAGTGCCATGCCCGAAGGTTATGTACAGGAAAGAACTATATTTTTCAAAG
ATGACGGGAACTACAAGACACGTGCTGAAGTCAAATTTGAAGGTGATACCCTTGTTAATAGAATCGAGTT
AAAAGGTATTGATTTTAAAGAAGATGGAAACATTCTTGGACACAAATTGGAATACAACTATAACTCA
Features (pLannotate 1.2.2; 18 found; start..end, strand, type, name):
    284..331     +  terminator     T7 terminator: transcription terminator for bacteriophage T7 RNA polymerase
    334..381     +  terminator     T7 terminator: transcription terminator for bacteriophage T7 RNA polymerase
    421..462     +  CDS            S-Tag (fragment): affinity and epitope tag derived from pancreatic ribonuclease A
    492..509     +  CDS            SET1 (fragment): solubility-enhancement tag derived from T7 phage gene 10B
    517..564     +  terminator     T7 terminator: transcription terminator for bacteriophage T7 RNA polymerase
    788..1444    -  CDS            cat: CAT_ECOLX - Experimental evidence at protein level: Swiss-Prot protein existence level 1. This enzyme is an effector of chloramphenicol resistance in bacteria. From Escherichia coli. This protein is used as a marker in many commonly used cloning vectors, such as pACYC184.
   1445..1547    -  promoter       cat promoter: promoter of the E. coli cat gene encoding chloramphenicol acetyltransferase
   1668..1811    +  mobile_element IS1 (fragment): prokaryotic transposable element IS1
   1930..1985    -  rep_origin     RSF ori (fragment): Plasmids containing the RSF 1030 origin of replication can be propagated in E. coli cells that contain additional plasmids with compatible origins.
   2073..2618    -  rep_origin     p15A ori: Plasmids containing the medium-copy-number p15A origin of replication can be propagated in E. coli cells that contain a second plasmid with the ColE1 origin.
   2730..2794    -  CDS            TcR (fragment): tetracycline efflux protein; tet; confers resistance to tetracycline
   2809..2830    -  protein_bind   CAP binding site: CAP binding activates transcription in the presence of cAMP. E. coli catabolite activator protein
   2843..3925    -  CDS            lacI: lac repressor; lacI; The lac repressor binds to the lac operator to inhibit transcription in E. coli. This inhibition can be relieved by adding lactose or isopropyl-β-D-thiogalactopyranoside (IPTG).
   3926..4003    -  promoter       lacI promoter: lacI
   4011..4046    -  CDS            TcR (fragment): tetracycline efflux protein; tet; confers resistance to tetracycline
   4049..4067    +  promoter       T7 promoter: promoter for bacteriophage T7 RNA polymerase
   4068..4092    +  protein_bind   lac operator: The lac repressor binds to the lac operator to inhibit transcription in E. coli. This inhibition can be relieved by adding lactose or isopropyl-β-D-thiogalactopyranoside (IPTG). lac repressor encoded by lacI
   4177..273     +  CDS            GFPmut2 (across the origin): GFPmut2 is a basic (constitutively fluorescent) green fluorescent protein published in 1996, derived from Aequorea victoria. It is reported to be a very rapidly-maturing weak dimer.
