[The description below was written by a language model from this plasmid's Addgene catalogue record and pLannotate feature annotations shown in this document.]
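Description:
pACYC-GFPM2 is a bacterial expression plasmid of about 4.6 kb built on a Novagen pACYC backbone, designed to report T7 RNA polymerase activity through green fluorescence in E. coli. It replicates from the p15A origin, which keeps it at low to moderate copy number and makes it compatible with a second plasmid carrying a ColE1-type origin. Selection is by chloramphenicol, through the cat gene driven by its own promoter. Short annotated matches to an RSF origin, IS1 and the tetracycline resistance gene are only fragments, most likely backbone remnants rather than functional parts.

The payload is GFPmut2, a rapidly maturing Aequorea victoria GFP variant of roughly 717 bp, placed downstream of a wild-type T7 promoter that is immediately followed by a lac operator. The plasmid also carries lacI under its own promoter, so transcription requires T7 RNA polymerase supplied by the host or by another plasmid and can additionally be held in check by lac repressor and relieved with IPTG. Two tandem T7 terminators follow the GFP coding sequence. A third terminator lies further downstream, after fragments of an S-tag and a SET1 tag that appear to be leftovers of the parental cloning region rather than fusions to GFP, since they sit beyond the first terminators.

The depositor sequence and the repository's sequencing result show the same features in the same order, differing only in start position and by three nucleotides in length. The associated publication concerns compartmentalized partnered replication for directed evolution of genetic parts and circuits. That context suggests a fluorescent readout for activity at the wild-type T7 promoter, although the record does not state the plasmid's exact role in the method.
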