Addgene plasmid #102791: pACYC-GFPM2
Purpose: Expresses GFP under WT T7 promoter
Depositing lab: Andrew Ellington. Depositing organization: University of Texas at Austin. Publication: Compartmentalized partnered replication for the directed evolution of genetic parts and circuits. Abil Z, Ellefson JW, Gollihar JD, Watkins E, Ellington AD. Nat Protoc. 2017 Dec;12(12):2493-2512. doi: 10.1038/nprot.2017.119. Epub 2017 Nov 9. PubMed 29120463.
Backbone
  Vector backbone: pACYC
  Backbone manufacturer: Novagen
  Total vector size (bp): 4614
  Vector type: Bacterial Expression
Growth in bacteria
  Bacterial resistance: Chloramphenicol, 25 μg/mL
  Growth temperature: 37°C
  Growth strain: DH5alpha
  Copy number: Low Copy
Gene/Insert
  Gene/Insert name: Green Fluorescent Protein (alt name: GFP)
  Insert size (bp): 717
Terms and licenses: Academic/Nonprofit Terms; Industry Terms: Not Available to Industry
How to cite: pACYC-GFPM2 was a gift from Andrew Ellington (Addgene plasmid # 102791 ; http://n2t.net/addgene:102791 ; RRID:Addgene_102791)
