>Addgene plasmid #102791 | pACYC-GFPM2 | depositor partial sequence | sequence record 194391 | TAA TAC GAC TCA CTA TAG GG
TAATTTTGTTTAACTTTAATTCTAGAGTCACACAGGACTACTAGATGGGGATGACCATGATTACGCCAAG
CTTTATGAGTAAAGGAGAAGAACTTTTCACTGGAGTTGTCCCAATTCTTGTTGAATTAGATGGTGATGTT
AATGGGCACAAATTTTCTGTCAGTGGAGAGGGTGAAGGTGATGCAACATACGGAAAACTTACCCTTAAAT
TTATTTGCACTACTGGAAAACTACCTGTTCCATGGCCAACACTTGTCACTACTTTCGCGTATGGTCTTCA
ATGCTTTGCGAGATACCCAGATCATATGAAACAGCATGACTTTTTCAAGAGTGCCATGCCCGAAGGTTAT
GTACAGGAAAGAACTATATTTTTCAAAGATGACGGGAACTACAAGACACGTGCTGAAGTCAAATTTGAAG
GTGATACCCTTGTTAATAGAATCGAGTTAAAAGGTATTGATTTTAAAGAAGATGGAAACATTCTTGGACA
CAAATTGGAATACAACTATAACTCACACAATGTATACATCATGGCAGACAAACAAAAGAATGGAATCAAA
GTTAACTTCAAAATTAGACACAACATTGAAGATGGAAGCGTTCAACTAGCAGACCATTATCAACAAAATA
CTCCAATTGGCGATGGCCCTGTCCTTTTACCAGACAACCATTACCTGTCCACACAATCTGCCCTTTCGAA
AGATCCCAACGAAAAGAGAGACCACATGGTCCTTCTTGAGTTTGTAACAGCTGCTGGGATTACACATGGC
ATGGATGAACTATACAAATAGAATTAGACTAGCATAACCCCTTGGGGCCTCTAAACGGGTCTTGA
