>Addgene plasmid #102791 | pACYC-GFPM2 | depositor partial sequence | sequence record 194392 | gctcagcggtggcagc
GCACTACTGGAAAACTACCTGTTCCATGGCCAACACTTGTCACTACTTTCGCGTATGGTCTTCAATGCTT
TGCGAGATACCCAGATCATATGAAACAGCATGACTTTTTCAAGAGTGCCATGCCCGAAGGTTATGTACAG
GAAAGAACTATATTTTTCAAAGATGACGGGAACTACAAGACACGTGCTGAAGTCAAATTTGAAGGTGATA
CCCTTGTTAATAGAATCGAGTTAAAAGGTATTGATTTTAAAGAAGATGGAAACATTCTTGGACACAAATT
GGAATACAACTATAACTCACACAATGTATACATCATGGCAGACAAACAAAAGAATGGAATCAAAGTTAAC
TTCAAAATTAGACACAACATTGAAGATGGAAGCGTTCAACTAGCAGACCATTATCAACAAAATACTCCAA
TTGGCGATGGCCCTGTCCTTTTACCAGACAACCATTACCTGTCCACACAATCTGCCCTTTCGAAAGATCC
CAACGAAAAGAGAGACCACATGGTCCTTCTTGAGTTTGTAACAGCTGCTGGGATTACACATGGCATGGAT
GAACTATACAAATAGAATTAGACTAGCATAACCCCTTGGGGCCTCTAAACGGGTCTTGAGGGGTTTTTTG
CACTAGCATAACCCCTTGGGGCCTCTAAACGGGTCTTGAGGGGTTTTTTGCGAATTCGATCTCAATTGGA
TATTCCACTCGAGTCTGGTAAAGAAACCGCTGCTGCGAAATTTGAACGCCAGCAC
